Addgene plasmid #22078: HA-VHL 1-167-pRc/CMV
Depositing lab: William Kaelin. Depositing organization: Dana-Farber Cancer Institute. Publication: Regulation of hypoxia-inducible mRNAs by the von Hippel-Lindau tumor suppressor protein requires binding to complexes containing elongins B/C and Cul2. Lonergan KM, Iliopoulos O, Ohh M, Kamura T, Conaway RC, Conaway JW, Kaelin WG. Mol Cell Biol. 1998 Feb . 18(2):732-41. PubMed 9447969.
Backbone
  Vector backbone: pRc/CMV
  Backbone manufacturer: Invitrogen
  Backbone size w/o insert (bp): 5447
  Vector type: Mammalian Expression
  Selectable markers: Neomycin (select with G418)
Growth in bacteria
  Bacterial resistance: Ampicillin, 100 μg/mL
  Growth temperature: 37°C
  Growth strain: DH5alpha
  Growth instructions: DH5 alpha or XL1 @ 37˚C
  Copy number: High Copy
Gene/Insert
  Gene/Insert name: von Hippel-Lindau tumor suppressor (VHL) (alt name: vHL)
  Species: H. sapiens (human)
  Insert size (bp): 556
  Mutation: deletion mutant covering only aa 1-167 of wt VHL (1-213) thus lacking the 46 c-terminal aa
  GenBank ID: NM_000551
  Entrez Gene: VHL (a.k.a. HRCA1, RCA1, VHL1, pVHL)
  Tag / fusion protein: HA-tag (N terminal on insert)
  Cloning method: Restriction Enzyme; 5′ cloning site Hind III (destroyed during cloning); 3′ cloning site Xba I (destroyed during cloning)
  Sequencing primers: 5′ T7; 3′ SP6
Terms and licenses: Academic/Nonprofit Terms; Industry Terms: Not Available to Industry
How to cite: HA-VHL 1-167-pRc/CMV was a gift from William Kaelin (Addgene plasmid # 22078 ; http://n2t.net/addgene:22078 ; RRID:Addgene_22078)
