[The description below was written by a language model from this plasmid's Addgene catalogue record and pLannotate feature annotations shown in this document.]
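Description:
HA-VHL 1-167-pRc/CMV is a mammalian expression plasmid built on the Invitrogen pRc/CMV backbone. It carries a C-terminally truncated form of the human von Hippel-Lindau tumor suppressor (VHL). The insert encodes residues 1-167 of the 213-residue wild-type protein, so the last 46 amino acids are missing, and an HA epitope tag is fused to the N terminus for detection or immunoprecipitation. The annotated VHL coding fragment sits downstream of the human cytomegalovirus immediate-early enhancer and promoter and upstream of the bovine growth hormone polyadenylation signal, an arrangement that gives strong constitutive expression in transfected mammalian cells. T7 and SP6 phage promoters flank the insert and serve as sequencing primer sites. The HindIII and XbaI sites used for cloning were destroyed in the process.

In E. coli the plasmid is maintained through a high-copy ColE1/pUC-type origin and selected with ampicillin via the β-lactamase gene. An M13 phage origin is also present, which allows production of single-stranded DNA. For mammalian cells, a separate cassette places the neomycin phosphotransferase gene under the SV40 early promoter with an SV40 polyadenylation signal, so stable transfectants can be selected with G418. The short annotated fragments of ble, lacI, the lac promoter/operator, bom and an HIV-1 LTR appear to be backbone remnants or incidental sequence matches rather than functional parts.

The associated publication examined how VHL regulation of hypoxia-inducible mRNAs depends on its binding to complexes containing elongins B/C and Cul2. This deletion mutant is suited to structure-function work of that kind, comparing the truncated protein with full-length VHL in complex formation and downstream regulation.
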