Features (pLannotate 1.2.2; 23 found; start..end, strand, type, name):
     36..80      -  misc_feature   bom (fragment): basis of mobility region from pBR322
    235..614     +  enhancer       CMV enhancer: human cytomegalovirus immediate early enhancer
    615..818     +  promoter       CMV promoter: human cytomegalovirus (CMV) immediate early promoter
    814..847     +  LTR            5' LTR (truncated) (fragment): truncated 5' long terminal repeat (LTR) from HIV-1
    863..881     +  promoter       T7 promoter: promoter for bacteriophage T7 RNA polymerase
    949..1449    +  CDS            VHL (fragment): VHL_HUMAN - Experimental evidence at protein level: Swiss-Prot protein existence level 1. Involved in the ubiquitination and subsequent proteasomal degradation via the von Hippel-Lindau ubiquitination complex. Seems to act as a target recruitment subunit in the E3 ubiquitin ligase complex and recruits hydroxylated hypoxia-inducible factor (HIF) under normoxic conditions. Involved in transcriptional repression through interaction with HIF1A, HIF1AN and histone deacetylases. Ubiquitinates, in an oxygen-responsive manner, ADRB2. From Homo sapiens (Human).
   1470..1488    -  promoter       SP6 promoter: promoter for bacteriophage SP6 RNA polymerase
   1514..1738    +  polyA_signal   bGH poly(A) signal: bovine growth hormone polyadenylation signal
   1742..1763    +  promoter       SV40 promoter (fragment): SV40 enhancer and early promoter
   1784..2297    +  rep_origin     M13 ori (sequence partly withheld): M13 bacteriophage origin of replication; arrow indicates direction of (+) strand synthesis
   2298..2316    -  misc_feature   MCS (fragment): pUC18/19 multiple cloning site
   2338..2410    +  promoter       SV40 promoter (fragment): SV40 enhancer and early promoter
   2437..2647    +  promoter       SV40 promoter: SV40 early promoter
   2722..3513    +  CDS            neo: KKA2_KLEPN - Also known as kan, nptII. Experimental evidence at protein level: Swiss-Prot protein existence level 1. Resistance to kanamycin, neomycin, paromomycin, ribostamycin, butirosin and gentamicin B. From Klebsiella pneumoniae.
   3537..3695    +  CDS            ble (fragment): BLE_KLEPN - Experimental evidence at protein level: Swiss-Prot protein existence level 1. Binding protein with a strong affinity to the bleomycin family of antibiotics. Binds to CL990; an antimitotic-antibiotic compound. From Klebsiella pneumoniae.
   3690..3824    +  polyA_signal   SV40 poly(A) signal: SV40 polyadenylation signal
   3880..3896    -  protein_bind   lac operator: The lac repressor binds to the lac operator to inhibit transcription in E. coli. This inhibition can be relieved by adding lactose or isopropyl-β-D-thiogalactopyranoside (IPTG). lac repressor encoded by lacI
   3904..3934    -  promoter       lac promoter: promoter for the E. coli lac operon
   3949..3970    -  protein_bind   CAP binding site: CAP binding activates transcription in the presence of cAMP. E. coli catabolite activator protein
   3983..4075    -  CDS            lacI (fragment): lac repressor; lacI; The lac repressor binds to the lac operator to inhibit transcription in E. coli. This inhibition can be relieved by adding lactose or isopropyl-β-D-thiogalactopyranoside (IPTG).
   4258..4846    -  rep_origin     ori: high-copy-number ColE1/pMB1/pBR322/pUC origin of replication
   5017..5877    -  CDS            AmpR: β-lactamase; bla; confers resistance to ampicillin, carbenicillin, and related antibiotics
   5878..5982    -  promoter       AmpR promoter: bla
>Addgene plasmid #22078 | HA-VHL 1-167-pRc/CMV | depositor full sequence | sequence record 10136 | Author sequence
GACGGATCGGGAGATCTCCCGATCCCCTATGGTCGACTCTCAGTACAATCTGCTCTGATGCCGCATAGTT
AAGCCAGTATCTGCTCCCTGCTTGTGTGTTGGAGGTCGCTGAGTAGTGCGCGAGCAAAATTTAAGCTACA
ACAAGGCAAGGCTTGACCGACAATTGCATGAAGAATCTGCTTAGGGTTAGGCGTTTTGCGCTGCTTCGCG
ATGTACGGGCCAGATATACGCGTTGACATTGATTATTGACTAGTTATTAATAGTAATCAATTACGGGGTC
ATTAGTTCATAGCCCATATATGGAGTTCCGCGTTACATAACTTACGGTAAATGGCCCGCCTGGCTGACCG
CCCAACGACCCCCGCCCATTGACGTCAATAATGACGTATGTTCCCATAGTAACGCCAATAGGGACTTTCC
ATTGACGTCAATGGGTGGACTATTTACGGTAAACTGCCCACTTGGCAGTACATCAAGTGTATCATATGCC
AAGTACGCCCCCTATTGACGTCAATGACGGTAAATGGCCCGCCTGGCATTATGCCCAGTACATGACCTTA
TGGGACTTTCCTACTTGGCAGTACATCTACGTATTAGTCATCGCTATTACCATGGTGATGCGGTTTTGGC
AGTACATCAATGGGCGTGGATAGCGGTTTGACTCACGGGGATTTCCAAGTCTCCACCCCATTGACGTCAA
TGGGAGTTTGTTTTGGCACCAAAATCAACGGGACTTTCCAAAATGTCGTAACAACTCCGCCCCATTGACG
CAAATGGGCGGTAGGCGTGTACGGTGGGAGGTCTATATAAGCAGAGCTCTCTGGCTAACTAGAGAACCCA
CTGCTTACTGGCTTATCGAAATTAATACGACTCACTATAGGGAGACCCAAGCTTACCATGGCCTACCCCT
ACGACGTGCCCGACTACGCCTCCCTCGGATCCGCCACCATGCCCCGGAGGGCGGAGAACTGGGACGAGGC
CGAGGTAGGCGCGGAGGAGGCAGGCGTCGAAGAGTACGGCCCTGAAGAAGACGGCGGGGAGGAGTCGGGC
GCCGAGGAGTCCGGCCCGGAAGAGTCCGGCCCGGAGGAACTGGGCGCCGAGGAGGAGATGGAGGCCGGGC
GGCCGCGGCCCGTGCTGCGCTCGGTGAACTCGCGCGAGCCCTCCCAGGTCATCTTCTGCAATCGCAGTCC
GCGCGTCGTGCTGCCCGTATGGCTCAACTTCGACGGCGAGCCGCAGCCCTACCCAACGCTGCCGCCTGGC
ACGGGCCGCCGCATCCACAGCTACCGAGGTCACCTTTGGCTCTTCAGAGATGCAGGGACACACGATGGGC
TTCTGGTTAACCAAACTGAATTATTTGTGCCATCTCTCAATGTTGACGGACAGCCTATTTTTGCCAATAT
CACACTGCCAGTGTATACTCTGAAAGAGCGATGCCTCCAGGTTGTCCGGTGAATTCTAGAGGGCCCTATT
CTATAGTGTCACCTAAATGCTAGAGCTCGCTGATCAGCCTCGACTGTGCCTTCTAGTTGCCAGCCATCTG
TTGTTTGCCCCTCCCCCGTGCCTTCCTTGACCCTGGAAGGTGCCACTCCCACTGTCCTTTCCTAATAAAA
TGAGGAAATTGCATCGCATTGTCTGAGTAGGTGTCATTCTATTCTGGGGGGTGGGGTGGGGCAGGACAGC
AAGGGGGAGGATTGGGAAGACAATAGCAGGCATGCTGGGGATGCGGTGGGCTCTATGGCTTCTGAGGCGG
AAAGAACCAGCTGGGGCTCGAGGGGGGATCCCC
[124 nt withheld, positions 1784-1907]
C
[32 nt withheld, positions 1909-1940]
CA
[57 nt withheld, positions 1943-1999]
A
[49 nt withheld, positions 2001-2049]
CCTTTGACGTTGGAGTCCACGTTCTTT
[37 nt withheld, positions 2077-2113]
ACCCTATCTCGGTCTATTCTTTTGATTTATAAGGGATTTTGGGGATTTCGGCCTATTGGTTAAAAAATGA
GCTGATTTAACAAAAATTTAACGCGAATTTTAACAAAAT
[37 nt withheld, positions 2223-2259]
T
[37 nt withheld, positions 2261-2297]
GGGTACCGAGCTCGAATTCTGTGGAATGTGTGTCAGTTAGGGTGTGGAAAGTCCCCAGGCTCCCCAGGCA
GGCAGAAGTATGCAAAGCATGCATCTCAATTAGTCAGCAACCAGGTGTGGAAAGTCCCCAGGCTCCCCAG
CAGGCAGAAGTATGCAAAGCATGCATCTCAATTAGTCAGCAACCATAGTCCCGCCCCTAACTCCGCCCAT
CCCGCCCCTAACTCCGCCCAGTTCCGCCCATTCTCCGCCCCATGGCTGACTAATTTTTTTTATTTATGCA
GAGGCCGAGGCCGCCTCGGCCTCTGAGCTATTCCAGAAGTAGTGAGGAGGCTTTTTTGGAGGCCTAGGCT
TTTGCAAAAAGCTCCCGGGAGCTTGGATATCCATTTTCGGATCTGATCAAGAGACAGGATGAGGATCGTT
TCGCATGATTGAACAAGATGGATTGCACGCAGGTTCTCCGGCCGCTTGGGTGGAGAGGCTATTCGGCTAT
GACTGGGCACAACAGACAATCGGCTGCTCTGATGCCGCCGTGTTCCGGCTGTCAGCGCAGGGGCGCCCGG
TTCTTTTTGTCAAGACCGACCTGTCCGGTGCCCTGAATGAACTGCAGGACGAGGCAGCGCGGCTATCGTG
GCTGGCCACGACGGGCGTTCCTTGCGCAGCTGTGCTCGACGTTGTCACTGAAGCGGGAAGGGACTGGCTG
CTATTGGGCGAAGTGCCGGGGCAGGATCTCCTGTCATCTCACCTTGCTCCTGCCGAGAAAGTATCCATCA
TGGCTGATGCAATGCGGCGGCTGCATACGCTTGATCCGGCTACCTGCCCATTCGACCACCAAGCGAAACA
TCGCATCGAGCGAGCACGTACTCGGATGGAAGCCGGTCTTGTCGATCAGGATGATCTGGACGAAGAGCAT
CAGGGGCTCGCGCCAGCCGAACTGTTCGCCAGGCTCAAGGCGCGCATGCCCGACGGCGAGGATCTCGTCG
TGACCCATGGCGATGCCTGCTTGCCGAATATCATGGTGGAAAATGGCCGCTTTTCTGGATTCATCGACTG
TGGCCGGCTGGGTGTGGCGGACCGCTATCAGGACATAGCGTTGGCTACCCGTGATATTGCTGAAGAGCTT
GGCGGCGAATGGGCTGACCGCTTCCTCGTGCTTTACGGTATCGCCGCTCCCGATTCGCAGCGCATCGCCT
TCTATCGCCTTCTTGACGAGTTCTTCTGAGCGGGACTCTGGGGTTCGAAATGACCGACCAAGCGACGCCC
AACCTGCCATCACGAGATTTCGATTCCACCGCCGCCTTCTATGAAAGGTTGGGCTTCGGAATCGTTTTCC
GGGACGCCGGCTGGATGATCCTCCAGCGCGGGGATCTCATGCTGGAGTTCTTCGCCCACCCCAACTTGTT
TATTGCAGCTTATAATGGTTACAAATAAAGCAATAGCATCACAAATTTCACAAATAAAGCATTTTTTTCA
CTGCATTCTAGTTGTGGTTTGTCCAAACTCATCAATGTATCTTATCATGTCTGGATCCCGTCGACCTCGA
GAGCTTGGCGTAATCATGGTCATAGCTGTTTCCTGTGTGAAATTGTTATCCGCTCACAATTCCACACAAC
ATACGAGCCGGAAGCATAAAGTGTAAAGCCTGGGGTGCCTAATGAGTGAGCTAACTCACATTAATTGCGT
TGCGCTCACTGCCCGCTTTCCAGTCGGGAAACCTGTCGTGCCAGCTGCATTAATGAATCGGCCAACGCGC
GGGGAGAGGCGGTTTGCGTATTGGGCGCTCTTCCGCTTCCTCGCTCACTGACTCGCTGCGCTCGGTCGTT
CGGCTGCGGCGAGCGGTATCAGCTCACTCAAAGGCGGTAATACGGTTATCCACAGAATCAGGGGATAACG
CAGGAAAGAACATGTGAGCAAAAGGCCAGCAAAAGGCCAGGAACCGTAAAAAGGCCGCGTTGCTGGCGTT
TTTCCATAGGCTCCGCCCCCCTGACGAGCATCACAAAAATCGACGCTCAAGTCAGAGGTGGCGAAACCCG
ACAGGACTATAAAGATACCAGGCGTTTCCCCCTGGAAGCTCCCTCGTGCGCTCTCCTGTTCCGACCCTGC
CGCTTACCGGATACCTGTCCGCCTTTCTCCCTTCGGGAAGCGTGGCGCTTTCTCAATGCTCACGCTGTAG
GTATCTCAGTTCGGTGTAGGTCGTTCGCTCCAAGCTGGGCTGTGTGCACGAACCCCCCGTTCAGCCCGAC
CGCTGCGCCTTATCCGGTAACTATCGTCTTGAGTCCAACCCGGTAAGACACGACTTATCGCCACTGGCAG
CAGCCACTGGTAACAGGATTAGCAGAGCGAGGTATGTAGGCGGTGCTACAGAGTTCTTGAAGTGGTGGCC
TAACTACGGCTACACTAGAAGGACAGTATTTGGTATCTGCGCTCTGCTGAAGCCAGTTACCTTCGGAAAA
AGAGTTGGTAGCTCTTGATCCGGCAAACAAACCACCGCTGGTAGCGGTGGTTTTTTTGTTTGCAAGCAGC
AGATTACGCGCAGAAAAAAAGGATCTCAAGAAGATCCTTTGATCTTTTCTACGGGGTCTGACGCTCAGTG
GAACGAAAACTCACGTTAAGGGATTTTGGTCATGAGATTATCAAAAAGGATCTTCACCTAGATCCTTTTA
AATTAAAAATGAAGTTTTAAATCAATCTAAAGTATATATGAGTAAACTTGGTCTGACAGTTACCAATGCT
TAATCAGTGAGGCACCTATCTCAGCGATCTGTCTATTTCGTTCATCCATAGTTGCCTGACTCCCCGTCGT
GTAGATAACTACGATACGGGAGGGCTTACCATCTGGCCCCAGTGCTGCAATGATACCGCGAGACCCACGC
TCACCGGCTCCAGATTTATCAGCAATAAACCAGCCAGCCGGAAGGGCCGAGCGCAGAAGTGGTCCTGCAA
CTTTATCCGCCTCCATCCAGTCTATTAATTGTTGCCGGGAAGCTAGAGTAAGTAGTTCGCCAGTTAATAG
TTTGCGCAACGTTGTTGCCATTGCTACAGGCATCGTGGTGTCACGCTCGTCGTTTGGTATGGCTTCATTC
AGCTCCGGTTCCCAACGATCAAGGCGAGTTACATGATCCCCCATGTTGTGCAAAAAAGCGGTTAGCTCCT
TCGGTCCTCCGATCGTTGTCAGAAGTAAGTTGGCCGCAGTGTTATCACTCATGGTTATGGCAGCACTGCA
TAATTCTCTTACTGTCATGCCATCCGTAAGATGCTTTTCTGTGACTGGTGAGTACTCAACCAAGTCATTC
TGAGAATAGTGTATGCGGCGACCGAGTTGCTCTTGCCCGGCGTCAATACGGGATAATACCGCGCCACATA
GCAGAACTTTAAAAGTGCTCATCATTGGAAAACGTTCTTCGGGGCGAAAACTCTCAAGGATCTTACCGCT
GTTGAGATCCAGTTCGATGTAACCCACTCGTGCACCCAACTGATCTTCAGCATCTTTTACTTTCACCAGC
GTTTCTGGGTGAGCAAAAACAGGAAGGCAAAATGCCGCAAAAAAGGGAATAAGGGCGACACGGAAATGTT
GAATACTCATACTCTTCCTTTTTCAATATTATTGAAGCATTTATCAGGGTTATTGTCTCATGAGCGGATA
CATATTTGAATGTATTTAGAAAAATAAACAAATAGGGGTTCCGCGCACATTTCCCCGAAAAGTGCCACCT
GACGTC
