>Addgene plasmid #22078 | HA-VHL 1-167-pRc/CMV | addgene partial sequence | sequence record 27849 | 22078 with T7
CCCCTACGACGTGCCCGACTACGCCTCCCTCGGATCCGCCACCATGCCCCGGAGGGCGGAGAACTGGGAC
GAGGCCGAGGTAGGCGCGGAGGAGGCAGGCGTCGAAGAGTACGGCCCTGAAGAAGACGGCGGGGAGGAGT
CGGGCGCCGAGGAGTCCGGCCCGGAAGAGTCCGGCCCGGAGGAACTGGGCGCCGAGGAGGAGATGGAGGC
CGGGCGGCCGCGGCCCGTGCTGCGCTCGGTGAACTCGCGCGAGCCCTCCCAGGTCATCTTCTGCAATCGC
AGTCCGCGCGTCGTGCTGCCCGTATGGCTCAACTTCGACGGCGAGCCGCAGCCCTACCCAACGCTGCCGC
CTGGCACGGGCCGCCGCATCCACAGCTACCGAGGTCACCTTTGGCTCTTCAGAGATGCAGGGACACACGA
TGGGCTTCTGGTTAACCAAACTGAATTATTTGTGCCATCTCTCAATGTTGACGGACAGCCTATTTTTGCC
AATATCACACTGCCAGTGTATACTCTGAAAGAGCGATGCCTCCAGGTTGTCCGGTGAATTCTAGAGGGCC
CTATTCTATAGTGTCACCTAAATGCTAGAGCTCGCTGATCAGCCTCGACTGTGCCTTCTAGTTGCCAGCC
ATCTGTTGTTTGCCCCTCCCCCGTGCCTTCCTTGACCCTGGAAGGTGCCACTCCCACTGTCCTTTCCTAA
TAAAATGAGGAAATTGCATCGCATTGTCTGANTAGNNGTCATTCTANTCTGGGGGTGGGGTGGGGCNNNC
AGCANGGGGGANGATNGGGAACAATAGCNGGCATGCTGGGGATGCGGNGGGCTNNNNTGGNNTNNNNNNG
GCGGAANGNANNNNN
